Addgene plasmid #218998: SFFV-ETS1-Brd 15
Purpose: Transcription factor ETS1 with a specific barcode assigned.
Depositing lab: Filipe Pereira. Depositing organization: Center for Neuroscience and Cell Biology, University of Coimbra. Publication: A combinatorial transcription factor screening platform for immune cell reprogramming. Kurochkin I, Altman AR, Caiado I, Pertiga-Cabral D, Halitzki E, Minaeva M, Zimmermannova O, Henriques-Oliveira L, Klein D, Nair M, Oliveira D, Cajal LR, Knittel R, Feick C, Ringner M, Martin M, Cirovic B, Pires CF, Rosa FF, Sitnicka E, Theis FJ, Pereira CF. Cell Syst. 2026 Jan 21;17(1):101457. doi: 10.1016/j.cels.2025.101457. Epub 2026 Jan 14. PubMed 41539305.
Backbone
  Vector backbone: SFFV-MCS
  Backbone size w/o insert (bp): 6638
  Vector type: Lentiviral
Growth in bacteria
  Bacterial resistance: Ampicillin, 100 μg/mL
  Growth temperature: 37°C
  Growth strain: NEB Stable
  Copy number: High Copy
Gene/Insert
  Gene/Insert name: ETS1
  Species: H. sapiens (human)
  Insert size (bp): 1326
  Entrez Gene: ETS1 (a.k.a. ETS-1, EWSR2, c-ets-1, p54)
  Promoter: The spleen focus-forming virus (SFFV) promoter
  Cloning method: Restriction Enzyme; 5′ cloning site Bsp119I (not destroyed); 3′ cloning site BstHI (not destroyed)
Terms and licenses: Academic/Nonprofit Terms; Industry Terms: Not Available to Industry
Depositor comments: Barcode sequence cloned into XbaI restriction site. Design of plasmid is as follows: SFFV-[TF sequence]-WPRE-[Barcode sequence].
How to cite: SFFV-ETS1-Brd 15 was a gift from Filipe Pereira (Addgene plasmid # 218998 ; http://n2t.net/addgene:218998 ; RRID:Addgene_218998)
