[The description below was written by a language model from this plasmid's Addgene catalogue record and pLannotate feature annotations shown in this document.]
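Description:
SFFV-ETS1-Brd 15 is a lentiviral transfer plasmid built on the SFFV-MCS backbone that expresses human ETS1, a transcription factor with roles in lymphoid cell differentiation and in cytokine and chemokine gene regulation, together with an assigned DNA barcode. The sequenced plasmid is 7,964 nt. It is maintained in E. coli through a high-copy ColE1/pUC origin and selected with ampicillin via the β-lactamase gene. Leftover pBluescript-type elements (f1 ori, lac promoter/operator, lacZα and lacI fragments, T7 and T3 promoters) are also annotated, but they play no part in the viral payload.

The viral cassette has a third-generation, self-inactivating layout. An RSV promoter fused to a truncated HIV-1 5' LTR drives genomic RNA production in packaging cells. It is followed by the Ψ packaging signal with a gag fragment, the Rev response element for Rev-dependent nuclear export, and the cPPT/CTS, which aids nuclear import of the reverse-transcribed genome. The internal spleen focus-forming virus (SFFV) promoter, which is strong in haematopoietic cells, drives the ETS1 coding sequence, cloned between retained Bsp119I and BstHI sites. A WPRE downstream enhances transcript stability and expression. According to the depositor, the barcode sits after the WPRE in an XbaI site; it is not annotated as a separate feature in the table. Placed upstream of the ΔU3 3' LTR, it should be carried on the ETS1 transcript. An SV40 poly(A) signal and SV40 origin lie beyond the LTR. No mammalian selection marker or fluorescent reporter is annotated.

The plasmid belongs to a barcoded transcription factor collection used for combinatorial screening in immune cell reprogramming, where the barcode identifies which factor was delivered to a transduced cell.
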