Features (pLannotate 1.2.2; 29 found; start..end, strand, type, name):
     94..112     -  promoter       T7 promoter: promoter for bacteriophage T7 RNA polymerase
    120..275     +  CDS            lacZα (fragment): LacZα fragment of β-galactosidase; lacZ fragment
    280..708     +  rep_origin     f1 ori (sequence partly withheld): f1 bacteriophage origin of replication; arrow indicates direction of (+) strand synthesis
    761..865     +  promoter       AmpR promoter: bla
    866..1726    +  CDS            AmpR: β-lactamase; bla; confers resistance to ampicillin, carbenicillin, and related antibiotics
   1897..2485    +  rep_origin     ori: high-copy-number ColE1/pMB1/pBR322/pUC origin of replication
   2668..2760    +  CDS            lacI (fragment): lac repressor; lacI; The lac repressor binds to the lac operator to inhibit transcription in E. coli. This inhibition can be relieved by adding lactose or isopropyl-β-D-thiogalactopyranoside (IPTG).
   2773..2794    +  protein_bind   CAP binding site: CAP binding activates transcription in the presence of cAMP. E. coli catabolite activator protein
   2809..2839    +  promoter       lac promoter: promoter for the E. coli lac operon
   2847..2863    +  protein_bind   lac operator: The lac repressor binds to the lac operator to inhibit transcription in E. coli. This inhibition can be relieved by adding lactose or isopropyl-β-D-thiogalactopyranoside (IPTG). lac repressor encoded by lacI
   2908..2926    +  promoter       T3 promoter: promoter for bacteriophage T3 RNA polymerase
   2954..3180    +  promoter       RSV promoter: Rous sarcoma virus enhancer/promoter
   3181..3361    +  LTR            5' LTR (truncated): truncated 5' long terminal repeat (LTR) from HIV-1
   3408..3533    +  misc_feature   HIV-1 Ψ: packaging signal of human immunodeficiency virus type 1
   3517..3880    +  CDS            HIV-1 gag (fragment): gag protein from human immunodeficiency virus 1; gag
   4026..4259    +  misc_feature   RRE: The Rev response element (RRE) of HIV-1 allows for Rev-dependent mRNA export from the nucleus to the cytoplasm.
   4636..4736    +  CDS            Rev (fragment): human immunodeficiency virus 1 (HIV-1) Rev protein; rev; enhances nuclear export of unspliced and incompletely spliced viral mRNAs
   4755..4872    +  misc_feature   cPPT/CTS: central polypurine tract and central termination sequence of HIV-1
   4906..5307    +  promoter       SFFV promoter: spleen focus-forming virus long terminal repeat (LTR) promoter
   5317..5340    +  misc_feature   MCS (fragment): pBluescript multiple cloning site
   5365..6687    +  CDS            ETS1: ETS1_HUMAN - Also known as EWSR2. Experimental evidence at protein level: Swiss-Prot protein existence level 1. Transcription factor. Directly controls the expression of cytokine and chemokine genes in a wide variety of different cellular contexts. May control the differentiation, survival and proliferation of lymphoid cells. May also regulate angiogenesis through regulation of expression of genes controlling endothelial cell migration and invasion. From Homo sapiens (Human).
   6698..6723    +  misc_feature   MCS (fragment): pBluescript multiple cloning site
   6723..6782    +  CDS            S (fragment): HBSAG_WHV6 - Experimental evidence at transcript level: Swiss-Prot protein existence level 2. The middle envelope protein plays an important role in the budding of the virion. It is involved in the induction of budding in a nucleocapsid independent way. In this process the majority of envelope proteins bud to form subviral lipoprotein particles of 22 nm of diameter that do not contain a nucleocapsid (By similarity). From Woodchuck hepatitis B virus (isolate w64/pWS23) (WHV).
   6914..7317    +  misc_feature   WPRE: woodchuck hepatitis virus posttranscriptional regulatory element
   7375..7434    +  CDS            nef (fragment): NEF_HV1Z2 - Experimental evidence at protein level: Swiss-Prot protein existence level 1. Extracellular Nef protein targets CD4(+) T-lymphocytes for apoptosis by interacting with CXCR4 surface receptors. From Human immunodeficiency virus type 1 group M subtype D (isolate Z2/CDC-Z34) (HIV-1).
   7436..7669    +  LTR            3' LTR (ΔU3): self-inactivating 3' long terminal repeat (LTR) from HIV-1
   7741..7862    +  polyA_signal   SV40 poly(A) signal: SV40 polyadenylation signal
   7881..7902    +  rep_origin     SV40 ori (fragment): SV40 origin of replication
   7902..73      +  rep_origin     SV40 ori (across the origin): SV40 origin of replication
>Addgene plasmid #218998 | SFFV-ETS1-Brd 15 | addgene full sequence | sequence record 448845 | Addgene NGS Result
ATTTATGCAGAGGCCGAGGCCGCCTCGGCCTCTGAGCTATTCCAGAAGTAGTGAGGAGGCTTTTTTGGAG
GCCTAGGGACGTACCCAATTCGCCCTATAGTGAGTCGTATTACGCGCGCTCACTGGCCGTCGTTTTACAA
CGTCGTGACTGGGAAAACCCTGGCGTTACCCAACTTAATCGCCTTGCAGCACATCCCCCTTTCGCCAGCT
GGCGTAATAGCGAAGAGGCCCGCACCGATCGCCCTTCCCAACAGTTGCGCAGCCTGAATGGCGAATGGG
[124 nt withheld, positions 280-403]
C
[91 nt withheld, positions 405-495]
A
[49 nt withheld, positions 497-545]
CCTTTGACGTTGGAGTCCACGTTCTTT
[37 nt withheld, positions 573-609]
ACCCTATCTCGGTCTATTCTTTTGATTTATAAGGGATTTTGCCGATTTCGGCCTATTGGTTAAAAAATGA
GCTGATTTAACAAAAATTTAACGCGAATTTTAACAAAATATTAACGCTTACAATTTAGGTGGCACTTTTC
GGGGAAATGTGCGCGGAACCCCTATTTGTTTATTTTTCTAAATACATTCAAATATGTATCCGCTCATGAG
ACAATAACCCTGATAAATGCTTCAATAATATTGAAAAAGGAAGAGTATGAGTATTCAACATTTCCGTGTC
GCCCTTATTCCCTTTTTTGCGGCATTTTGCCTTCCTGTTTTTGCTCACCCAGAAACGCTGGTGAAAGTAA
AAGATGCTGAAGATCAGTTGGGTGCACGAGTGGGTTACATCGAACTGGATCTCAACAGCGGTAAGATCCT
TGAGAGTTTTCGCCCCGAAGAACGTTTTCCAATGATGAGCACTTTTAAAGTTCTGCTATGTGGCGCGGTA
TTATCCCGTATTGACGCCGGGCAAGAGCAACTCGGTCGCCGCATACACTATTCTCAGAATGACTTGGTTG
AGTACTCACCAGTCACAGAAAAGCATCTTACGGATGGCATGACAGTAAGAGAATTATGCAGTGCTGCCAT
AACCATGAGTGATAACACTGCGGCCAACTTACTTCTGACAACGATCGGAGGACCGAAGGAGCTAACCGCT
TTTTTGCACAACATGGGGGATCATGTAACTCGCCTTGATCGTTGGGAACCGGAGCTGAATGAAGCCATAC
CAAACGACGAGCGTGACACCACGATGCCTGTAGCAATGGCAACAACGTTGCGCAAACTATTAACTGGCGA
ACTACTTACTCTAGCTTCCCGGCAACAATTAATAGACTGGATGGAGGCGGATAAAGTTGCAGGACCACTT
CTGCGCTCGGCCCTTCCGGCTGGCTGGTTTATTGCTGATAAATCTGGAGCCGGTGAGCGTGGGTCTCGCG
GTATCATTGCAGCACTGGGGCCAGATGGTAAGCCCTCCCGTATCGTAGTTATCTACACGACGGGGAGTCA
GGCAACTATGGATGAACGAAATAGACAGATCGCTGAGATAGGTGCCTCACTGATTAAGCATTGGTAACTG
TCAGACCAAGTTTACTCATATATACTTTAGATTGATTTAAAACTTCATTTTTAATTTAAAAGGATCTAGG
TGAAGATCCTTTTTGATAATCTCATGACCAAAATCCCTTAACGTGAGTTTTCGTTCCACTGAGCGTCAGA
CCCCGTAGAAAAGATCAAAGGATCTTCTTGAGATCCTTTTTTTCTGCGCGTAATCTGCTGCTTGCAAACA
AAAAAACCACCGCTACCAGCGGTGGTTTGTTTGCCGGATCAAGAGCTACCAACTCTTTTTCCGAAGGTAA
CTGGCTTCAGCAGAGCGCAGATACCAAATACTGTTCTTCTAGTGTAGCCGTAGTTAGGCCACCACTTCAA
GAACTCTGTAGCACCGCCTACATACCTCGCTCTGCTAATCCTGTTACCAGTGGCTGCTGCCAGTGGCGAT
AAGTCGTGTCTTACCGGGTTGGACTCAAGACGATAGTTACCGGATAAGGCGCAGCGGTCGGGCTGAACGG
GGGGTTCGTGCACACAGCCCAGCTTGGAGCGAACGACCTACACCGAACTGAGATACCTACAGCGTGAGCT
ATGAGAAAGCGCCACGCTTCCCGAAGGGAGAAAGGCGGACAGGTATCCGGTAAGCGGCAGGGTCGGAACA
GGAGAGCGCACGAGGGAGCTTCCAGGGGGAAACGCCTGGTATCTTTATAGTCCTGTCGGGTTTCGCCACC
TCTGACTTGAGCGTCGATTTTTGTGATGCTCGTCAGGGGGGCGGAGCCTATGGAAAAACGCCAGCAACGC
GGCCTTTTTACGGTTCCTGGCCTTTTGCTGGCCTTTTGCTCACATGTTCTTTCCTGCGTTATCCCCTGAT
TCTGTGGATAACCGTATTACCGCCTTTGAGTGAGCTGATACCGCTCGCCGCAGCCGAACGACCGAGCGCA
GCGAGTCAGTGAGCGAGGAAGCGGAAGAGCGCCCAATACGCAAACCGCCTCTCCCCGCGCGTTGGCCGAT
TCATTAATGCAGCTGGCACGACAGGTTTCCCGACTGGAAAGCGGGCAGTGAGCGCAACGCAATTAATGTG
AGTTAGCTCACTCATTAGGCACCCCAGGCTTTACACTTTATGCTTCCGGCTCGTATGTTGTGTGGAATTG
TGAGCGGATAACAATTTCACACAGGAAACAGCTATGACCATGATTACGCCAAGCGCGCAATTAACCCTCA
CTAAAGGGAACAAAAGCTGGAGCTGCAAGCTTAATGTAGTCTTATGCAATACTCTTGTAGTCTTGCAACA
TGGTAACGATGAGTTAGCAACATGCCTTACAAGGAGAGAAAAAGCACCGTGCATGCCGATTGGTGGAAGT
AAGGTGGTACGATCGTGCCTTATTAGGAAGGCAACAGACGGGTCTGACATGGATTGGACGAACCACTGAA
TTGCCGCATTGCAGAGATATTGTATTTAAGTGCCTAGCTCGATACATAAACGGGTCTCTCTGGTTAGACC
AGATCTGAGCCTGGGAGCTCTCTGGCTAACTAGGGAACCCACTGCTTAAGCCTCAATAAAGCTTGCCTTG
AGTGCTTCAAGTAGTGTGTGCCCGTCTGTTGTGTGACTCTGGTAACTAGAGATCCCTCAGACCCTTTTAG
TCAGTGTGGAAAATCTCTAGCAGTGGCGCCCGAACAGGGACTTGAAAGCGAAAGGGAAACCAGAGGAGCT
CTCTCGACGCAGGACTCGGCTTGCTGAAGCGCGCACGGCAAGAGGCGAGGGGCGGCGACTGGTGAGTACG
CCAAAAATTTTGACTAGCGGAGGCTAGAAGGAGAGAGATGGGTGCGAGAGCGTCAGTATTAAGCGGGGGA
GAATTAGATCGCGATGGGAAAAAATTCGGTTAAGGCCAGGGGGAAAGAAAAAATATAAATTAAAACATAT
AGTATGGGCAAGCAGGGAGCTAGAACGATTCGCAGTTAATCCTGGCCTGTTAGAAACATCAGAAGGCTGT
AGACAAATACTGGGACAGCTACAACCATCCCTTCAGACAGGATCAGAAGAACTTAGATCATTATATAATA
CAGTAGCAACCCTCTATTGTGTGCATCAAAGGATAGAGATAAAAGACACCAAGGAAGCTTTAGACAAGAT
AGAGGAAGAGCAAAACAAAAGTAAGACCACCGCACAGCAAGCGGCCGCTGATCTTCAGACCTGGAGGAGG
AGATATGAGGGACAATTGGAGAAGTGAATTATATAAATATAAAGTAGTAAAAATTGAACCATTAGGAGTA
GCACCCACCAAGGCAAAGAGAAGAGTGGTGCAGAGAGAAAAAAGAGCAGTGGGAATAGGAGCTTTGTTCC
TTGGGTTCTTGGGAGCAGCAGGAAGCACTATGGGCGCAGCGTCAATGACGCTGACGGTACAGGCCAGACA
ATTATTGTCTGGTATAGTGCAGCAGCAGAACAATTTGCTGAGGGCTATTGAGGCGCAACAGCATCTGTTG
CAACTCACAGTCTGGGGCATCAAGCAGCTCCAGGCAAGAATCCTGGCTGTGGAAAGATACCTAAAGGATC
AACAGCTCCTGGGGATTTGGGGTTGCTCTGGAAAACTCATTTGCACCACTGCTGTGCCTTGGAATGCTAG
TTGGAGTAATAAATCTCTGGAACAGATTTGGAATCACACGACCTGGATGGAGTGGGACAGAGAAATTAAC
AATTACACAAGCTTAATACACTCCTTAATTGAAGAATCGCAAAACCAGCAAGAAAAGAATGAACAAGAAT
TATTGGAATTAGATAAATGGGCAAGTTTGTGGAATTGGTTTAACATAACAAATTGGCTGTGGTATATAAA
ATTATTCATAATGATAGTAGGAGGCTTGGTAGGTTTAAGAATAGTTTTTGCTGTACTTTCTATAGTGAAT
AGAGTTAGGCAGGGATATTCACCATTATCGTTTCAGACCCACCTCCCAACCCCGAGGGGACCCGACAGGC
CCGAAGGAATAGAAGAAGAAGGTGGAGAGAGAGACAGAGACAGATCCATTCGATTAGTGAACGGATCTCG
ACGGTATCGGTTAACTTTTAAAAGAAAAGGGGGGATTGGGGGGTACAGTGCAGGGGAAAGAATAGTAGAC
ATAATAGCAACAGACATACAAACTAAAGAATTACAAAAACAAATTACAAAAATTCAAAATTTTATCGATC
ACGAGACTAGCCTCGAGCTGGCTGCAGTAACGCCATTTTGCAAGGCATGGAAAAATACCAAACCAAGAAT
AGAGAAGTTCAGATCAAGGGCGGGTACATGAAAATAGCTAACGTTGGGCCAAACAGGATATCTGCGGTGA
GCAGTTTCGGCCCCGGCCCGGGGCCAAGAACAGATGGTCACCGCAGTTTCGGCCCCGGCCCGAGGCCAAG
AACAGATGGTCCCCAGATATGGCCCAACCCTCAGCAGTTTCTTAAGACCCATCAGATGTTTCCAGGCTCC
CCCAAGGACCTGAAATGACCCTGCGCCTTATTTGAATTAACCAATCAGCCTGCTTCTCGCTTCTGTTCGC
GCGCTTCTGCTTCCCGAGCTCTATAAAAGAGCTCACAACCCCTCACTCGGCGCGCCAGTCCTCCGACAGA
CTGAGTCGGCCGGTCGAATCAAGCTTATCGATACCGTCGACGGATCCGCTAGCCCGCGGTTCGAAATGAA
GGCGGCCGTCGATCTCAAGCCGACTCTCACCATCATCAAGACGGAAAAAGTCGATCTGGAGCTTTTCCCC
TCCCCGGATATGGAATGTGCAGATGTCCCACTATTAACTCCAAGCAGCAAAGAAATGATGTCTCAAGCAT
TAAAAGCTACTTTCAGTGGTTTCACTAAAGAACAGCAACGACTGGGGATCCCAAAAGACCCCCGGCAGTG
GACAGAAACCCATGTTCGGGACTGGGTGATGTGGGCTGTGAATGAATTCAGCCTGAAAGGTGTAGACTTC
CAGAAGTTCTGTATGAATGGAGCAGCCCTCTGCGCCCTGGGTAAAGACTGCTTTCTCGAGCTGGCCCCAG
ACTTTGTTGGGGACATCTTATGGGAACATCTAGAGATCCTGCAGAAAGAGGATGTGAAACCATATCAAGT
TAATGGAGTCAACCCAGCCTATCCAGAATCCCGCTATACCTCGGATTACTTCATTAGCTATGGTATTGAG
CATGCCCAGTGTGTTCCACCATCGGAGTTCTCAGAGCCCAGCTTCATCACAGAGTCCTATCAGACGCTCC
ATCCCATCAGCTCGGAAGAGCTCCTCTCCCTCAAGTATGAGAATGACTACCCCTCGGTCATTCTCCGAGA
CCCTCTCCAGACAGACACCTTGCAGAATGACTACTTTGCTATCAAACAAGAAGTCGTCACCCCAGACAAC
ATGTGCATGGGGAGGACCAGTCGTGGTAAACTCGGGGGCCAGGACTCTTTTGAAAGCATAGAGAGCTACG
ATAGTTGTGATCGCCTCACCCAGTCCTGGAGCAGCCAGTCATCTTTCAACAGCCTGCAGCGTGTTCCCTC
CTATGACAGCTTCGACTCAGAGGACTATCCGGCTGCCCTGCCCAACCACAAGCCCAAGGGCACCTTCAAG
GACTATGTGCGGGACCGTGCTGACCTCAATAAGGACAAGCCTGTCATTCCTGCTGCTGCCCTAGCTGGCT
ACACAGGCAGTGGACCAATCCAGCTATGGCAGTTTCTTCTGGAATTACTCACTGATAAATCCTGTCAGTC
TTTTATCAGCTGGACAGGAGATGGCTGGGAATTCAAACTTTCTGACCCAGATGAGGTGGCCAGGAGATGG
GGAAAGAGGAAAAACAAACCTAAGATGAATTATGAGAAACTGAGCCGTGGCCTACGCTACTATTACGACA
AAAACATCATCCACAAGACAGCGGGGAAACGCTACGTGTACCGCTTTGTGTGTGACCTGCAGAGCCTGCT
GGGGTACACCCCTGAGGAGCTGCACGCCATGCTGGACGTCAAGCCAGATGCCGACGAGTGAACCGGTCGG
ATCCCCCGGGCTGCAGGAATTCGAGCATCTTACCGCCATTTATTCCCATATTTGTTCTGTTTTTCTTGAT
TTGGGTATACATTTAAATGTTAATAAAACAAAATGGTGGGGCAATCATTTACATTTTTAGGGATATGTAA
TTACTAGTTCAGGTGTATTGCCACAAGACAAACATGTTAAGAAACTTTCCCGTTATTTACGCTCTGTTCC
TGTTAATCAACCTCTGGATTACAAAATTTGTGAAAGATTGACTGATATTCTTAACTATGTTGCTCCTTTT
ACGCTGTGTGGATATGCTGCTTTAATGCCTCTGTATCATGCTATTGCTTCCCGTACGGCTTTCGTTTTCT
CCTCCTTGTATAAATCCTGGTTGCTGTCTCTTTATGAGGAGTTGTGGCCCGTTGTCCGTCAACGTGGCGT
GGTGTGCTCTGTGTTTGCTGACGCAACCCCCACTGGCTGGGGCATTGCCACCACCTGTCAACTCCTTTCT
GGGACTTTCGCTTTCCCCCTCCCGATCGCCACGGCAGAACTCATCGCCGCCTGCCTTGCCCGCTGCTGGA
CAGGGGCTAGGTTGCTGGGCACTGATAATTCCGTGGTGTTGTCGGGGAAGCTGACGTCCTTTGCAATTCG
ATATCAAGCTGTACCTTCTAGATGTACAGGGGTTGTAGCGCTTCTAGACCAATGACTTACAAGGCAGCTG
TAGATCTTAGCCACTTTTTAAAAGAAAAGGGGGGACTGGAAGGGCTAATTCACTCCCAACGAAGACAAGA
TCTGCTTTTTGCTTGTACTGGGTCTCTCTGGTTAGACCAGATCTGAGCCTGGGAGCTCTCTGGCTAACTA
GGGAACCCACTGCTTAAGCCTCAATAAAGCTTGCCTTGAGTGCTTCAAGTAGTGTGTGCCCGTCTGTTGT
GTGACTCTGGTAACTAGAGATCCCTCAGACCCTTTTAGTCAGTGTGGAAAATCTCTAGCAGTAGTAGTTC
ATGTCATCTTATTATTCAGTATTTATAACTTGCAAAGAAATGAATATCAGAGAGTGAGAGGAACTTGTTT
ATTGCAGCTTATAATGGTTACAAATAAAGCAATAGCATCACAAATTTCACAAATAAAGCATTTTTTTCAC
TGCATTCTAGTTGTGGTTTGTCCAAACTCATCAATGTATCTTATCATGTCTGGCTCTAGCTATCCCGCCC
CTAACTCCGCCCATCCCGCCCCTAACTCCGCCCAGTTCCGCCCATTCTCCGCCCCATGGCTGACTAATTT
TTTTT
