>Addgene plasmid #218998 | SFFV-ETS1-Brd 15 | depositor partial sequence | sequence record 427474 | TF ORF
ATGAAGGCGGCCGTCGATCTCAAGCCGACTCTCACCATCATCAAGACGGAAAAAGTCGATCTGGAGCTTT
TCCCCTCCCCGGATATGGAATGTGCAGATGTCCCACTATTAACTCCAAGCAGCAAAGAAATGATGTCTCA
AGCATTAAAAGCTACTTTCAGTGGTTTCACTAAAGAACAGCAACGACTGGGGATCCCAAAAGACCCCCGG
CAGTGGACAGAAACCCATGTTCGGGACTGGGTGATGTGGGCTGTGAATGAATTCAGCCTGAAAGGTGTAG
ACTTCCAGAAGTTCTGTATGAATGGAGCAGCCCTCTGCGCCCTGGGTAAAGACTGCTTTCTCGAGCTGGC
CCCAGACTTTGTTGGGGACATCTTATGGGAACATCTAGAGATCCTGCAGAAAGAGGATGTGAAACCATAT
CAAGTTAATGGAGTCAACCCAGCCTATCCAGAATCCCGCTATACCTCGGATTACTTCATTAGCTATGGTA
TTGAGCATGCCCAGTGTGTTCCACCATCGGAGTTCTCAGAGCCCAGCTTCATCACAGAGTCCTATCAGAC
GCTCCATCCCATCAGCTCGGAAGAGCTCCTCTCCCTCAAGTATGAGAATGACTACCCCTCGGTCATTCTC
CGAGACCCTCTCCAGACAGACACCTTGCAGAATGACTACTTTGCTATCAAACAAGAAGTCGTCACCCCAG
ACAACATGTGCATGGGGAGGACCAGTCGTGGTAAACTCGGGGGCCAGGACTCTTTTGAAAGCATAGAGAG
CTACGATAGTTGTGATCGCCTCACCCAGTCCTGGAGCAGCCAGTCATCTTTCAACAGCCTGCAGCGTGTT
CCCTCCTATGACAGCTTCGACTCAGAGGACTATCCGGCTGCCCTGCCCAACCACAAGCCCAAGGGCACCT
TCAAGGACTATGTGCGGGACCGTGCTGACCTCAATAAGGACAAGCCTGTCATTCCTGCTGCTGCCCTAGC
TGGCTACACAGGCAGTGGACCAATCCAGCTATGGCAGTTTCTTCTGGAATTACTCACTGATAAATCCTGT
CAGTCTTTTATCAGCTGGACAGGAGATGGCTGGGAATTCAAACTTTCTGACCCAGATGAGGTGGCCAGGA
GATGGGGAAAGAGGAAAAACAAACCTAAGATGAATTATGAGAAACTGAGCCGTGGCCTACGCTACTATTA
CGACAAAAACATCATCCACAAGACAGCGGGGAAACGCTACGTGTACCGCTTTGTGTGTGACCTGCAGAGC
CTGCTGGGGTACACCCCTGAGGAGCTGCACGCCATGCTGGACGTCAAGCCAGATGCCGACGAGTGA
