>Addgene plasmid #218998 | SFFV-ETS1-Brd 15 | depositor partial sequence | sequence record 427475 | Barcode sequence
TGTACAGGGGTTGTAGCGCT
